>Addgene plasmid #23370 | pDONR223-STK19 | depositor partial sequence | sequence record 10989 | Author sequence
ATGCAAAAGTGGTTTTCTGCTTTCGATGATGCAATCATTCAGCGACAGTGGCGGGCAAACCCCTCCCGGG
GCGGGGGAGGTGTGAGCTTCACGAAGGAGGTTGACACCAACGTGGCCACCGGCGCCCCTCCACGCCGCCA
ACGAGTCCCCGGGCGTGCGTGCCCTTGGAGGGAGCCAATCCGCGGCCGGCGTGGGGCCCGGCCTGGCGGA
GGTGATGCTGGTATGTGCGTCGCCACCGCCCCTCCCAGCACTGACGGGCCTGAGGGACGACAAGTTGACG
CTCCTTTCGTCATCACCTGGTCTAGGAGGGACGCCCGGGGAGACCGTACGTCACTGCTCTGCGCCGGAAG
ACCCTATTTTCAGGTTCTCTTCCCTCCATTCCTACCCCTTCCCCGGTACCATAAAATCCCGGGATATGAG
CTGGAAGAGGCATCACCTGATCCCGGAGACCTTTGGAGTTAAGAGGCGGCGGAAGCGAGGGCCTGTGGAG
TCGGATCCTCTTCGGGGTGAGCCAGGGTCGGCGCGCGCGGCTGTCTCAGAACTCATGCAGCTGTTCCCGC
GAGGCCTGTTTGAGGACGCGCTGCCGCCCATCGTGCTGAGGAGCCAGGTGTACAGCCTTGTGCCTGACAG
GACCGTGGCCGACCGGCAGCTGAAGGAGCTTCAAGAGCAGGGGGAGATCAGAATCGTCCAGCTGGGCTTC
GACTTGGATGCCCATGGAATTATCTTCACTGAGGACTACAGGACCAGAGTCCTCAAGGCCTGTGATGGCC
GACCGTATGCTGGGGCAGTGCAGAAATTTCTAGCTTCAGTACTTCCAGCCTGTGGGGACCTTAGTTTCCA
GCAGGACCAAATGACACAGACCTTTGGCTTCAGGGACTCAGAAATCACGCATCTGGTGAATGCTGGAGTC
CTCACCGTCCGAGATGCTGGGAGCTGGTGGCTAGCTGTGCCTGGAGCTGGGAGATTCATCAAGTACTTTG
TTAAAGGGCGCCAGGCTGTCCTTAGCATGGTCCGGAAGGCAAAGTACCGGGAACTGCTCCTATCAGAGCT
CCTGGGCCGGCGGGCGCCTGTCGTGGTGCGGCTTGGCCTCACCTACCATGTGCACGACCTCATTGGGGCC
CAGCTAGTGGACTGCATCTCTACCACTTCAGGAACCCTCCTCCGCCTGCCAGAGACATTG
