>Addgene plasmid #23370 | pDONR223-STK19 | addgene partial sequence | sequence record 29238 | 23370 with M13pUC-fwd
TAATGATTTTATTTTGACTGATAGTGACCTGTTCGTTGCAACAAATTGATGAGCAATGCTTTTTTATAAT
GCCAACTTTGTACAAAAAAGTTGGCACCATGCAAAAGTGGTTTTCTGCTTTCGATGATGCAATCATTCAG
CGACAGTGGCGGGCAAACCCCTCCCGGGGCGGGGGAGGTGTGAGCTTCACGAAGGAGGTTGACACCAACG
TGGCCACCGGCGCCCCTCCACGCCGCCAACGAGTCCCCGGGCGTGCGTGCCCTTGGAGGGAGCCAATCCG
CGGCCGGCGTGGGGCCCGGCCTGGCGGAGGTGATGCTGGTATGTGCGTCGCCACCGCCCCTCCCAGCACT
GACGGGCCTGAGGGACGACAAGTTGACGCTCCTTTCGTCATCACCTGGTCTAGGAGGGACGCCCGGGGAG
ACCGTACGTCACTGCTCTGCGCCGGAAGACCCTATTTTCAGGTTCTCTTCCCTCCATTCCTACCCCTTCC
CCGGTACCATAAAATCCCGGGATATGAGCTGGAAGAGGCATCACCTGATCCCGGAGACCTTTGGAGTTAA
GAGGCGGCGGAAGCGAGGGCCTGTGGAGTCGGATCCTCTTCGGGGTGAGCCAGGGTCGGCGCGC
