[The description below was written by a language model from this plasmid's Addgene catalogue record.]
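Description:
pDONR223-STK19 is a Gateway entry clone built in the pDONR223 donor vector backbone (about 5 kb without insert), carrying the human STK19 (serine/threonine kinase 19) open reading frame as an insert of roughly 1.2 kb. It is a bacterial propagation and cloning plasmid rather than an expression construct: it is maintained at high copy in E. coli under spectinomycin selection. The record gives no feature table, so the origin of replication and the exact recombination sites are not itemised. As the product of Gateway cloning into a donor vector, the ORF would normally be flanked by attL sites that allow LR recombination into attR-containing destination vectors. M13 forward and reverse primer sites flank the insert for sequence verification.

The defining design feature is that the STK19 ORF lacks a stop codon. This "open" configuration lets the coding sequence be transferred in frame into a destination vector that supplies a C-terminal epitope tag of choice together with the stop codon. No promoter for mammalian expression is recorded in this plasmid, and the depositors explicitly note that it should not be transfected directly. Instead, they point to a companion set of lentiviral destination vectors (the pLX301 to pLX304 series) for expressing the ORF in mammalian cells.

The clone belongs to a kit of kinase ORF entry clones, and the associated publication concerns resistance to RAF inhibition through reactivation of the MAP kinase pathway. Its typical use is therefore as a shuttle source of STK19 for building tagged overexpression constructs, individually or as part of a larger kinase ORF set.
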