Addgene plasmid #23370: pDONR223-STK19
Depositing lab: William Hahn & David Root. Depositing organization: Dana-Farber Cancer Institute. Publication: COT drives resistance to RAF inhibition through MAP kinase pathway reactivation. Johannessen CM, Boehm JS, Kim SY, Thomas SR, Wardwell L, Johnson LA, Emery CM, Stransky N, Cogdill AP, Barretina J, Caponigro G, Hieronymus H, Murray RR, Salehi-Ashtiani K, Hill DE, Vidal M, Zhao JJ, Yang X, Alkan O, Kim S, Harris JL, Wilson CJ, Myer VE, Finan PM, Root DE, Roberts TM, Golub T, Flaherty KT, Dummer R, Weber BL, Sellers WR, Schlegel R, Wargo JA, Hahn WC, Garraway LA. Nature. 2010 Dec 16;468(7326):968-72. doi: 10.1038/nature09627 PubMed 21107320.
Backbone
  Vector backbone: pDONR223
  Backbone manufacturer: Invitrogen
  Backbone size w/o insert (bp): 5005
  Vector type: Gateway Donor vector
Growth in bacteria
  Bacterial resistance: Spectinomycin, 50 μg/mL
  Growth temperature: 37°C
  Growth strain: DH5alpha
  Copy number: High Copy
Gene/Insert
  Gene/Insert name: STK19 (alt name: serine/threonine kinase 19)
  Species: H. sapiens (human)
  Insert size (bp): 1180
  Entrez Gene: STK19 (a.k.a. D6S60, D6S60E, G11, HLA-RP1, RP1)
  Cloning method: Gateway Cloning
  Sequencing primers: 5′ M13pUC-fwd; 3′ M13rev
Terms and licenses: Academic/Nonprofit Terms; Industry Terms: Not Available to Industry
Depositor comments: The ORF has no Stop codon. This design enables easy recombination into a destination vector to add an epitope tag of choice and Stop codon to the ORF. Do NOT use this plasmid directly for transfections. A set of 4 custom lentiviral vectors is available ( pLX301 (http://www.addgene.org/25895/) , pLX302 (http://www.addgene.org/25896/) , pLX303 (http://www.addgene.org/25897/) , pLX304 (http://www.addgene.org/25890/) ) to be used to express these ORFs in mammalian cells. These plasmids are not included in the kit and must be ordered separately.
How to cite: pDONR223-STK19 was a gift from William Hahn & David Root (Addgene plasmid # 23370 ; http://n2t.net/addgene:23370 ; RRID:Addgene_23370)
